>Addgene plasmid #90343 | pLminP_Luc2P_RE9 | addgene full sequence | sequence record 369936 | Addgene NGS Result
AATGTAGTCTTATGCAATACTCTTGTAGTCTTGCAACATGGTAACGATGAGTTAGCAACATGCCTTACAA
GGAGAGAAAAAGCACCGTGCATGCCGATTGGTGGAAGTAAGGTGGTACGATCGTGCCTTATTAGGAAGGC
AACAGACGGGTCTGACATGGATTGGACGAACCACTGAATTGCCGCATTGCAGAGATATTGTATTTAAGTG
CCTAGCTCGATACATAAACGGGTCTCTCTGGTTAGACCAGATCTGAGCCTGGGAGCTCTCTGGCTAACTA
GGGAACCCACTGCTTAAGCCTCAATAAAGCTTGCCTTGAGTGCTTCAAGTAGTGTGTGCCCGTCTGTTGT
GTGACTCTGGTAACTAGAGATCCCTCAGACCCTTTTAGTCAGTGTGGAAAATCTCTAGCAGTGGCGCCCG
AACAGGGACTTGAAAGCGAAAGGGAAACCAGAGGAGCTCTCTCGACGCAGGACTCGGCTTGCTGAAGCGC
GCACGGCAAGAGGCGAGGGGCGGCGACTGGTGAGTACGCCAAAAATTTTGACTAGCGGAGGCTAGAAGGA
GAGAGATGGGTGCGAGAGCGTCAGTATTAAGCGGGGGAGAATTAGATCGCGATGGGAAAAAATTCGGTTA
AGGCCAGGGGGAAAGAAAAAATATAAATTAAAACATATAGTATGGGCAAGCAGGGAGCTAGAACGATTCG
CAGTTAATCCTGGCCTGTTAGAAACATCAGAAGGCTGTAGACAAATACTGGGACAGCTACAACCATCCCT
TCAGACAGGATCAGAAGAACTTAGATCATTATATAATACAGTAGCAACCCTCTATTGTGTGCATCAAAGG
ATAGAGATAAAAGACACCAAGGAAGCTTTAGACAAGATAGAGGAAGAGCAAAACAAAAGTAAGACCACCG
CACAGCAAGCGGCCGCTGATCTTCAGACCTGGAGGAGGAGATATGAGGGACAATTGGAGAAGTGAATTAT
ATAAATATAAAGTAGTAAAAATTGAACCATTAGGAGTAGCACCCACCAAGGCAAAGAGAAGAGTGGTGCA
GAGAGAAAAAAGAGCAGTGGGAATAGGAGCTTTGTTCCTTGGGTTCTTGGGAGCAGCAGGAAGCACTATG
GGCGCAGCGTCAATGACGCTGACGGTACAGGCCAGACAATTATTGTCTGGTATAGTGCAGCAGCAGAACA
ATTTGCTGAGGGCTATTGAGGCGCAACAGCATCTGTTGCAACTCACAGTCTGGGGCATCAAGCAGCTCCA
GGCAAGAATCCTGGCTGTGGAAAGATACCTAAAGGATCAACAGCTCCTGGGGATTTGGGGTTGCTCTGGA
AAACTCATTTGCACCACTGCTGTGCCTTGGAATGCTAGTTGGAGTAATAAATCTCTGGAACAGATTTGGA
ATCACACGACCTGGATGGAGTGGGACAGAGAAATTAACAATTACACAAGCTTAATACACTCCTTAATTGA
AGAATCGCAAAACCAGCAAGAAAAGAATGAACAAGAATTATTGGAATTAGATAAATGGGCAAGTTTGTGG
AATTGGTTTAACATAACAAATTGGCTGTGGTATATAAAATTATTCATAATGATAGTAGGAGGCTTGGTAG
GTTTAAGAATAGTTTTTGCTGTACTTTCTATAGTGAATAGAGTTAGGCAGGGATATTCACCATTATCGTT
TCAGACCCACCTCCCAACCCCGAGGGGACCCGACAGGCCCGAAGGAATAGAAGAAGAAGGTGGAGAGAGA
GACAGAGACAGATCCATTCGATTAGTGAACGGATCTCGACGGTATCGGTTAACTTTTAAAAGAAAAGGGG
GGATTGGGGGGTACAGTGCAGGGGAAAGAATAGTAGACATAATAGCAACAGACATACAAACTAAAGAATT
ACAAAAACAAATTACAAAAATTCAAAATTTTATCGATCGCACCAGCGTGTGGATCGTGACTACGTGCTGC
CTAGGTGACTACGTGCTGCCTAGGTGACTACGTGCTGCCTAGGTGACTACGTGCTGCCTAGGATCCGAGA
ACAGATCTGGCCTCGGCGGCCAAGCTTAGACACTAGAGGGTATATAATGGAAGCTCGACTTCCAGCTTGG
CAATCCGGTACTGTTGGTAAAGCCACCATGGAAGATGCCAAAAACATTAAGAAGGGCCCAGCGCCATTCT
ACCCACTCGAAGACGGGACCGCCGGCGAGCAGCTGCACAAAGCCATGAAGCGCTACGCCCTGGTGCCCGG
CACCATCGCCTTTACCGACGCACATATCGAGGTGGACATTACCTACGCCGAGTACTTCGAGATGAGCGTT
CGGCTGGCAGAAGCTATGAAGCGCTATGGGCTGAATACAAACCATCGGATCGTGGTGTGCAGCGAGAATA
GCTTGCAGTTCTTCATGCCCGTGTTGGGTGCCCTGTTCATCGGTGTGGCTGTGGCCCCAGCTAACGACAT
CTACAACGAGCGCGAGCTGCTGAACAGCATGGGCATCAGCCAGCCCACCGTCGTATTCGTGAGCAAGAAA
GGGCTGCAAAAGATCCTCAACGTGCAAAAGAAGCTACCGATCATACAAAAGATCATCATCATGGATAGCA
AGACCGACTACCAGGGCTTCCAAAGCATGTACACCTTCGTGACTTCCCATTTGCCACCCGGCTTCAACGA
GTACGACTTCGTGCCCGAGAGCTTCGACCGGGACAAAACCATCGCCCTGATCATGAACAGTAGTGGCAGT
ACCGGATTGCCCAAGGGCGTAGCCCTACCGCACCGCACCGCTTGTGTCCGATTCAGTCATGCCCGCGACC
CCATCTTCGGCAACCAGATCATCCCCGACACCGCTATCCTCAGCGTGGTGCCATTTCACCACGGCTTCGG
CATGTTCACCACGCTGGGCTACTTGATCTGCGGCTTTCGGGTCGTGCTCATGTACCGCTTCGAGGAGGAG
CTATTCTTGCGCAGCTTGCAAGACTATAAGATTCAATCTGCCCTGCTGGTGCCCACACTATTTAGCTTCT
TCGCTAAGAGCACTCTCATCGACAAGTACGACCTAAGCAACTTGCACGAGATCGCCAGCGGCGGGGCGCC
GCTCAGCAAGGAGGTAGGTGAGGCCGTGGCCAAACGCTTCCACCTACCAGGCATCCGCCAGGGCTACGGC
CTGACAGAAACAACCAGCGCCATTCTGATCACCCCCGAAGGGGACGACAAGCCTGGCGCAGTAGGCAAGG
TGGTGCCCTTCTTCGAGGCTAAGGTGGTGGACTTGGACACCGGTAAGACACTGGGTGTGAACCAGCGCGG
CGAGCTGTGCGTCCGTGGCCCCATGATCATGAGCGGCTACGTTAACAACCCCGAGGCTACAAACGCTCTC
ATCGACAAGGACGGCTGGCTGCACAGCGGCGACATCGCCTACTGGGACGAGGACGAGCACTTCTTCATCG
TGGACCGGCTGAAGAGCCTGATCAAATACAAGGGCTACCAGGTAGCCCCAGCCGAACTGGAGAGCATCCT
GCTGCAACACCCCAACATCTTCGACGCCGGGGTCGCCGGCCTGCCCGACGACGATGCCGGCGAGCTGCCC
GCCGCAGTCGTCGTGCTGGAACACGGTAAAACCATGACCGAGAAGGAGATCGTGGACTATGTGGCCAGCC
AGGTTACAACCGCCAAGAAGCTGCGCGGTGGTGTTGTGTTCGTGGACGAGGTGCCTAAAGGACTGACCGG
CAAGTTGGACGCCCGCAAGATCCGCGAGATTCTCATTAAGGCCAAGAAGGGCGGCAAGATCGCCGTGAAT
TCTCACGGCTTCCCTCCCGAGGTGGAGGAGCAGGCCGCCGGCACCCTGCCCATGAGCTGCGCCCAGGAGA
GCGGCATGGATAGACACCCTGCTGCTTGCGCCAGCGCCAGGATCAACGTCTAAGGCCGCGACTCTAGAAC
GCGTCACTGCGGCTAGAACCCTGCGGGTTTGGACTACAGACATCAGCGCGTACCGGTTAGTAATGATCGA
CAATCAACCTCTGGATTACAAAATTTGTGAAAGATTGACTGGTATTCTTAACTATGTTGCTCCTTTTACG
CTATGTGGATACGCTGCTTTAATGCCTTTGTATCATGCTATTGCTTCCCGTATGGCTTTCATTTTCTCCT
CCTTGTATAAATCCTGGTTGCTGTCTCTTTATGAGGAGTTGTGGCCCGTTGTCAGGCAACGTGGCGTGGT
GTGCACTGTGTTTGCTGACGCAACCCCCACTGGTTGGGGCATTGCCACCACCTGTCAGCTCCTTTCCGGG
ACTTTCGCTTTCCCCCTCCCTATTGCCACGGCGGAACTCATCGCCGCCTGCCTTGCCCGCTGCTGGACAG
GGGCTCGGCTGTTGGGCACTGACAATTCCGTGGTGTTGTCGGGGAAGCTGACGTCCTTTCCATGGCTGCT
CGCCTGTGTTGCCACCTGGATTCTGCGCGGGACGTCCTTCTGCTACGTCCCTTCGGCCCTCAATCCAGCG
GACCTTCCTTCCCGCGGCCTGCTGCCGGCTCTGCGGCCTCTTCCGCGTCTTCGCCTTCGCCCTCAGACGA
GTCGGATCTCCCTTTGGGCCGCCTCCCCGCCTGGCGATGGTACCGGTGTGGAAAGTCCCCAGGCTCCCCA
GCAGGCAGAAGTATGCAAAGCATGCATCTCAATTAGTCAGCAACCAGGTGTGGAAAGTCCCCAGGCTCCC
CAGCAGGCAGAAGTATGCAAAGCATGCATCTCAATTAGTCAGCAACCATAGTCCCGCCCCTAACTCCGCC
CATCCCGCCCCTAACTCCGCCCAGTTCCGCCCATTCTCCGCCCCATGGCTGACTAATTTTTTTTATTTAT
GCAGAGGCCGAGGCCGCCTCTGCCTCTGAGCTATTCCAGAAGTAGTGAGGAGGCTTTTTTGGAGGCCTAG
GCTTTTGCAAAAAGCTCCCGGGAGCTTGTATATCCATTTTCGGATCTGATCAGCACCTAGCATGGTGAGC
AAGGGCGAGGAGCTGTTCACCGGGGTGGTGCCCATCCTGGTCGAGCTGGACGGCGACGTAAACGGCCACA
AGTTCAGCGTGTCCGGCGAGGGCGAGGGCGATGCCACCTACGGCAAGCTGACCCTGAAGTTCATCTGCAC
CACCGGCAAGCTGCCCGTGCCCTGGCCCACCCTCGTGACCACCTTCACCTACGGCGTGCAGTGCTTCGCC
CGCTACCCCGACCACATGAAGCAGCACGACTTCTTCAAGTCCGCCATGCCCGAAGGCTACGTCCAGGAGC
GCACCATCTTCTTCAAGGACGACGGCAACTACAAGACCCGCGCCGAGGTGAAGTTCGAGGGCGACACCCT
GGTGAACCGCATCGAGCTGAAGGGCATCGACTTCAAGGAGGACGGCAACATCCTGGGGCACAAGCTGGAG
TACAACTACAACAGCCACAAGGTCTATATCACCGCCGACAAGCAGAAGAACGGCATCAAGGTGAACTTCA
AGACCCGCCACAACATCGAGGACGGCAGCGTGCAGCTCGCCGACCACTACCAGCAGAACACCCCCATCGG
CGACGGCCCCGTGCTGCTGCCCGACAACCACTACCTGAGCACCCAGTCCGCCCTGAGCAAAGACCCCAAC
GAGAAGCGCGATCACATGGTCCTGCTGGAGTTCGTGACCGCCGCCGGGATCACTCTCGGCATGGACGAGC
TGTACAAGTAAGGTACCTTTAAGACCAATGACTTACAAGGCAGCTGTAGATCTTAGCCACTTTTTAAAAG
AAAAGGGGGGACTGGAAGGGCTAATTCACTCCCAACGAAGACAAGATCTGCTTTTTGCTTGTACTGGGTC
TCTCTGGTTAGACCAGATCTGAGCCTGGGAGCTCTCTGGCTAACTAGGGAACCCACTGCTTAAGCCTCAA
TAAAGCTTGCCTTGAGTGCTTCAAGTAGTGTGTGCCCGTCTGTTGTGTGACTCTGGTAACTAGAGATCCC
TCAGACCCTTTTAGTCAGTGTGGAAAATCTCTAGCAGTAGTAGTTCATGTCATCTTATTATTCAGTATTT
ATAACTTGCAAAGAAATGAATATCAGAGAGTGAGAGGAACTTGTTTATTGCAGCTTATAATGGTTACAAA
TAAAGCAATAGCATCACAAATTTCACAAATAAAGCATTTTTTTCACTGCATTCTAGTTGTGGTTTGTCCA
AACTCATCAATGTATCTTATCATGTCTGGCTCTAGCTATCCCGCCCCTAACTCCGCCCATCCCGCCCCTA
ACTCCGCCCAGTTCCGCCCATTCTCCGCCCCATGGCTGACTAATTTTTTTTATTTATGCAGAGGCCGAGG
CCGCCTCGGCCTCTGAGCTATTCCAGAAGTAGTGAGGAGGCTTTTTTGGAGGCCTAGGGACGTACCCAAT
TCGCCCTATAGTGAGTCGTATTACGCGCGCTCACTGGCCGTCGTTTTACAACGTCGTGACTGGGAAAACC
CTGGCGTTACCCAACTTAATCGCCTTGCAGCACATCCCCCTTTCGCCAGCTGGCGTAATAGCGAAGAGGC
CCGCACCGATCGCCCTTCCCAACAGTTGCGCAGCCTGAATGGCGAATGGG
[124 nt withheld, positions 6561-6684]
C
[91 nt withheld, positions 6686-6776]
A
[49 nt withheld, positions 6778-6826]
CCTTTGACGTTGGAGTCCACGTTCTTT
[37 nt withheld, positions 6854-6890]
ACCCTATCTCGGTCTATTCTTTTGATTTATAAGGGATTTTGCCGATTTCGGCCTATTGGTTAAAAAATGA
GCTGATTTAACAAAAATTTAACGCGAATTTTAACAAAATATTAACGCTTACAATTTAGGTGGCACTTTTC
GGGGAAATGTGCGCGGAACCCCTATTTGTTTATTTTTCTAAATACATTCAAATATGTATCCGCTCATGAG
ACAATAACCCTGATAAATGCTTCAATAATATTGAAAAAGGAAGAGTATGAGTATTCAACATTTCCGTGTC
GCCCTTATTCCCTTTTTTGCGGCATTTTGCCTTCCTGTTTTTGCTCACCCAGAAACGCTGGTGAAAGTAA
AAGATGCTGAAGATCAGTTGGGTGCACGAGTGGGTTACATCGAACTGGATCTCAACAGCGGTAAGATCCT
TGAGAGTTTTCGCCCCGAAGAACGTTTTCCAATGATGAGCACTTTTAAAGTTCTGCTATGTGGCGCGGTA
TTATCCCGTATTGACGCCGGGCAAGAGCAACTCGGTCGCCGCATACACTATTCTCAGAATGACTTGGTTG
AGTACTCACCAGTCACAGAAAAGCATCTTACGGATGGCATGACAGTAAGAGAATTATGCAGTGCTGCCAT
AACCATGAGTGATAACACTGCGGCCAACTTACTTCTGACAACGATCGGAGGACCGAAGGAGCTAACCGCT
TTTTTGCACAACATGGGGGATCATGTAACTCGCCTTGATCGTTGGGAACCGGAGCTGAATGAAGCCATAC
CAAACGACGAGCGTGACACCACGATGCCTGTAGCAATGGCAACAACGTTGCGCAAACTATTAACTGGCGA
ACTACTTACTCTAGCTTCCCGGCAACAATTAATAGACTGGATGGAGGCGGATAAAGTTGCAGGACCACTT
CTGCGCTCGGCCCTTCCGGCTGGCTGGTTTATTGCTGATAAATCTGGAGCCGGTGAGCGTGGGTCTCGCG
GTATCATTGCAGCACTGGGGCCAGATGGTAAGCCCTCCCGTATCGTAGTTATCTACACGACGGGGAGTCA
GGCAACTATGGATGAACGAAATAGACAGATCGCTGAGATAGGTGCCTCACTGATTAAGCATTGGTAACTG
TCAGACCAAGTTTACTCATATATACTTTAGATTGATTTAAAACTTCATTTTTAATTTAAAAGGATCTAGG
TGAAGATCCTTTTTGATAATCTCATGACCAAAATCCCTTAACGTGAGTTTTCGTTCCACTGAGCGTCAGA
CCCCGTAGAAAAGATCAAAGGATCTTCTTGAGATCCTTTTTTTCTGCGCGTAATCTGCTGCTTGCAAACA
AAAAAACCACCGCTACCAGCGGTGGTTTGTTTGCCGGATCAAGAGCTACCAACTCTTTTTCCGAAGGTAA
CTGGCTTCAGCAGAGCGCAGATACCAAATACTGTTCTTCTAGTGTAGCCGTAGTTAGGCCACCACTTCAA
GAACTCTGTAGCACCGCCTACATACCTCGCTCTGCTAATCCTGTTACCAGTGGCTGCTGCCAGTGGCGAT
AAGTCGTGTCTTACCGGGTTGGACTCAAGACGATAGTTACCGGATAAGGCGCAGCGGTCGGGCTGAACGG
GGGGTTCGTGCACACAGCCCAGCTTGGAGCGAACGACCTACACCGAACTGAGATACCTACAGCGTGAGCT
ATGAGAAAGCGCCACGCTTCCCGAAGGGAGAAAGGCGGACAGGTATCCGGTAAGCGGCAGGGTCGGAACA
GGAGAGCGCACGAGGGAGCTTCCAGGGGGAAACGCCTGGTATCTTTATAGTCCTGTCGGGTTTCGCCACC
TCTGACTTGAGCGTCGATTTTTGTGATGCTCGTCAGGGGGGCGGAGCCTATGGAAAAACGCCAGCAACGC
GGCCTTTTTACGGTTCCTGGCCTTTTGCTGGCCTTTTGCTCACATGTTCTTTCCTGCGTTATCCCCTGAT
TCTGTGGATAACCGTATTACCGCCTTTGAGTGAGCTGATACCGCTCGCCGCAGCCGAACGACCGAGCGCA
GCGAGTCAGTGAGCGAGGAAGCGGAAGAGCGCCCAATACGCAAACCGCCTCTCCCCGCGCGTTGGCCGAT
TCATTAATGCAGCTGGCACGACAGGTTTCCCGACTGGAAAGCGGGCAGTGAGCGCAACGCAATTAATGTG
AGTTAGCTCACTCATTAGGCACCCCAGGCTTTACACTTTATGCTTCCGGCTCGTATGTTGTGTGGAATTG
TGAGCGGATAACAATTTCACACAGGAAACAGCTATGACCATGATTACGCCAAGCGCGCAATTAACCCTCA
CTAAAGGGAACAAAAGCTGGAGCTGCAAGCTT
Features (pLannotate 1.2.2; 28 found; start..end, strand, type, name):
      3..229     +  promoter       RSV promoter: Rous sarcoma virus enhancer/promoter
    230..410     +  LTR            5' LTR (truncated): truncated 5' long terminal repeat (LTR) from HIV-1
    457..582     +  misc_feature   HIV-1 Ψ: packaging signal of human immunodeficiency virus type 1
    566..929     +  CDS            HIV-1 gag (fragment): gag protein from human immunodeficiency virus 1; gag
   1075..1308    +  misc_feature   RRE: The Rev response element (RRE) of HIV-1 allows for Rev-dependent mRNA export from the nucleus to the cytoplasm.
   1685..1785    +  CDS            Rev (fragment): human immunodeficiency virus 1 (HIV-1) Rev protein; rev; enhances nuclear export of unspliced and incompletely spliced viral mRNAs
   1804..1921    +  misc_feature   cPPT/CTS: central polypurine tract and central termination sequence of HIV-1
   2064..2095    +  promoter       minP: minimal TATA-box promoter with low basal activity
   2128..3777    +  CDS            luciferase: firefly luciferase synthetic luc2 version of the luciferase gene
   3781..3900    +  CDS            hPEST: PEST degradation sequence from mouse ornithine decarboxylase human codon-optimized
   3992..4580    +  misc_feature   WPRE: woodchuck hepatitis virus posttranscriptional regulatory element
   4595..4911    +  promoter       SV40 promoter: SV40 enhancer and early promoter
   4962..5681    +  CDS            EmGFP: Emerald GFP mammalian codon-optimized
   5680..5751    +  CDS            nef (fragment): NEF_HV1Z2 - Experimental evidence at protein level: Swiss-Prot protein existence level 1. Extracellular Nef protein targets CD4(+) T-lymphocytes for apoptosis by interacting with CXCR4 surface receptors. From Human immunodeficiency virus type 1 group M subtype D (isolate Z2/CDC-Z34) (HIV-1).
   5753..5986    +  LTR            3' LTR (ΔU3): self-inactivating 3' long terminal repeat (LTR) from HIV-1
   6058..6179    +  polyA_signal   SV40 poly(A) signal: SV40 polyadenylation signal
   6219..6354    +  rep_origin     SV40 ori: SV40 origin of replication
   6375..6393    -  promoter       T7 promoter: promoter for bacteriophage T7 RNA polymerase
   6401..6556    +  CDS            lacZα (fragment): LacZα fragment of β-galactosidase; lacZ fragment
   6561..6989    +  rep_origin     f1 ori (sequence partly withheld): f1 bacteriophage origin of replication; arrow indicates direction of (+) strand synthesis
   7042..7146    +  promoter       AmpR promoter: bla
   7147..8007    +  CDS            AmpR: β-lactamase; bla; confers resistance to ampicillin, carbenicillin, and related antibiotics
   8178..8766    +  rep_origin     ori: high-copy-number ColE1/pMB1/pBR322/pUC origin of replication
   8949..9041    +  CDS            lacI (fragment): lac repressor; lacI; The lac repressor binds to the lac operator to inhibit transcription in E. coli. This inhibition can be relieved by adding lactose or isopropyl-β-D-thiogalactopyranoside (IPTG).
   9054..9075    +  protein_bind   CAP binding site: CAP binding activates transcription in the presence of cAMP. E. coli catabolite activator protein
   9090..9120    +  promoter       lac promoter: promoter for the E. coli lac operon
   9128..9144    +  protein_bind   lac operator: The lac repressor binds to the lac operator to inhibit transcription in E. coli. This inhibition can be relieved by adding lactose or isopropyl-β-D-thiogalactopyranoside (IPTG). lac repressor encoded by lacI
   9189..9207    +  promoter       T3 promoter: promoter for bacteriophage T3 RNA polymerase
