[The description below was written by a language model from this plasmid's Addgene catalogue record and pLannotate feature annotations shown in this document.]
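Description:
pLminP_Luc2P_RE9 is a lentiviral transcriptional reporter for HIF1α/hypoxia pathway activity, built on the pLenti7.3 backbone with reporter elements derived from the pGL4.29 luciferase vector. It is propagated in E. coli through a high-copy ColE1/pUC-type origin with ampicillin resistance (β-lactamase). An f1 origin and remnants of a lac/T7/T3 cloning region are also present in the backbone. The viral portion has a third-generation, self-inactivating layout. An RSV promoter drives a truncated HIV-1 5' LTR, followed by the Ψ packaging signal with a gag fragment, the RRE for Rev-dependent export of the genomic RNA, and the cPPT/CTS. A ΔU3 3' LTR closes the unit, so the LTRs of the integrated provirus lack promoter activity, and an SV40 poly(A) signal and SV40 origin lie downstream.

The reporter cassette lies between the cPPT and the 3' LTR. A minimal TATA-box promoter (minP) with low basal activity drives the synthetic firefly luciferase luc2 fused to an hPEST degradation sequence (Luc2P). This fusion shortens the protein's half-life so that signal tracks changes in transcription more closely. The catalogue lists the promoter as HIF1a, implying a HIF1α-responsive element placed upstream of minP. That element is not annotated in the feature table, although an unannotated gap sits between the cPPT and minP. A WPRE follows the reporter to enhance transcript expression. A separate SV40 enhancer/early promoter constitutively expresses Emerald GFP, which serves as the marker for identifying or sorting transduced mammalian cells. The sequenced record (9,232 nt) is slightly shorter than the listed total size. The associated work concerns pathway activity inference alongside gene expression analysis by RNA sequencing.
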