Addgene plasmid #90343: pLminP_Luc2P_RE9
Purpose: HIF1a - Hypoxia gene reporter
Depositing lab: Ramnik Xavier. Depositing organization: Broad Institute. Publication: Simultaneous Pathway Activity Inference and Gene Expression Analysis Using RNA Sequencing. O'Connell DJ, Kolde R, Sooknah M, Graham DB, Sundberg TB, Latorre IJ, Mikkelsen TS, Xavier RJ. Cell Syst. 2016 May 25;2(5):323-34. doi: 10.1016/j.cels.2016.04.011. Epub 2016 May 19. PubMed 27211859.
Backbone
  Vector backbone: pLenti7.3
  Backbone manufacturer: Thermo Fisher
  Backbone size w/o insert (bp): 7251
  Total vector size (bp): 9293
  Vector type: Lentiviral
  Selectable markers: eGFP
Growth in bacteria
  Bacterial resistance: Ampicillin, 100 μg/mL
  Growth temperature: 37°C
  Growth strain: NEB Stable
  Copy number: High Copy
Gene/Insert
  Gene/Insert name: Firefly luciferase (alt name: Luc2P)
  Species: P. pyralis
  Insert size (bp): 1776
  Promoter: HIF1a
  Cloning method: Gibson Cloning
  Sequencing primers: 5′ GGTACAGTGCAGGGGAAAGA
Resource information
  A portion of this plasmid was derived from a plasmid made by: pGL4.29 reporter vector (Promega)
Terms and licenses: Academic/Nonprofit Terms; Industry Terms: Not Available to Industry
How to cite: pLminP_Luc2P_RE9 was a gift from Ramnik Xavier (Addgene plasmid # 90343 ; http://n2t.net/addgene:90343 ; RRID:Addgene_90343)
